>Addgene plasmid #27256 | pcDNA-v-Rel | addgene partial sequence | sequence record 33526 | 27256 with CMV-F
TTAGCGACTCTCTGGCTACTGAGAACCCACTGCTTACTGGCTTATCGAAATTAATACGACTCACTATAGG
GAGACCCAAGCTGGCTAGCGTTTAAACTTAAGCTTGGTACCGAGCTCGGATCCACTAGTCCAGTGTGGTG
GAATTCTGCAGATATCCAGCACAGTGGCGGCCGCTCGAGTCTAGAAAGCTCCTGACAACCAAGAAGAATG
GACTTTCTCACCAACCTCCGATTCACTGAGGGTATCTCAGAGCCCTACATTGAAATATTTGAACAACCCA
GGCAAAGGGGTACGCGTTTCAGATATAAATGTGAAGGAAGATCAGCTGGTAGCATTCCAGGAGAACACAG
TACTGACAACAACAAGACATTCCCATCCATACAGATCCTAAACTATTTTGGAAAAGTCAAAATAAGAACT
ACATTGGTAACAAAGAACGAACCCTACAAGCCACACCCTCACGATCTAGTTGGAAAAGGCTGCAGAGATG
GCTACTATGAAGCAGAGTTTGGGCCCGAACGGCAAGTCTTGTCTTTTCAGAATTTGGGAATTCAATGTGT
GAAGAAAAAAGACCTGAAAGAATCAATTTCTTTGCGAATCTCAAAGAAAATCAATCCCTTTAATGTGCCT
GAGGAACAGTTGCATAACATCGATGAGTACGATCTCAACGTTGTCCGCCTCTGTTTCCAAGCTTTCCTCC
CTGATGAACATGGCAACTACACATTGGCTCTTCCTCCTTTGATTTCCAACCCAATCTATGACAACAGAGC
TCCCAACACGGCAGAACTGAGGATTTGTCGTGTGAATAAGAACTGTGGAAGTGTAAAGGGAGGAGATGAA
ATTTTTCTTCTGTGTGACAAAGTTCAAAAAGATGACATAGAGGTCAG
