[The description below was written by a language model from this plasmid's Addgene catalogue record.]
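Description:
pcDNA-v-Rel is a mammalian expression plasmid built on the commercial pcDNA3.1 backbone (about 5.4 kb without insert). It carries the v-Rel oncogene from reticuloendotheliosis virus, the strain T (Rev-T) oncoprotein, as an insert of roughly 1.9 kb. It is propagated in E. coli as a high-copy plasmid under ampicillin selection. The insert was cloned by restriction digestion into a single XbaI site, and XbaI sites are retained on both flanks. The fragment can therefore be excised with that one enzyme, but the cloning was non-directional, so the sense orientation relative to the promoter depends on how the clone was originally verified.

No feature table accompanies the record, and the promoter and other regulatory parts are not explicitly listed. The pcDNA3.1 backbone generally drives inserts from the CMV immediate-early promoter and terminates transcripts with the bovine growth hormone polyadenylation signal. This fits the listed sequencing primers, T7 upstream and BGH-reverse downstream, which flank the cloning site. pcDNA3.1 vectors also typically carry a mammalian selection cassette, but the record does not say which marker is present here. No epitope tag or reporter fusion is recorded.

v-Rel is the viral, transforming member of the Rel/NF-κB transcription factor family, derived from avian c-Rel. The record gives no specific purpose. A construct of this kind would typically be used for transient or stable expression of v-Rel in cultured vertebrate cells, for example to study its transcriptional activity, its interactions with IκB and other NF-κB pathway proteins, or its oncogenic properties.
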