Addgene plasmid #27256: pcDNA-v-Rel
Depositing lab: Thomas Gilmore. Depositing organization: Boston University Main Campus.
Backbone
  Vector backbone: pcDNA3.1
  Backbone manufacturer: Invitrogen
  Backbone size w/o insert (bp): 5400
  Vector type: Mammalian Expression
Growth in bacteria
  Bacterial resistance: Ampicillin, 100 μg/mL
  Growth temperature: 37°C
  Growth strain: DH5alpha
  Copy number: High Copy
Gene/Insert
  Gene/Insert name: v-Rel (alt name: Rev-T)
  Species: Reticuloendotheliosis virus
  Insert size (bp): 1923
  Cloning method: Restriction Enzyme; 5′ cloning site XbaI (not destroyed); 3′ cloning site XbaI (not destroyed)
  Sequencing primers: 5′ T7; 3′ BGH-Rev
Terms and licenses: Academic/Nonprofit Terms; Industry Terms: Not Available to Industry
How to cite: pcDNA-v-Rel was a gift from Thomas Gilmore (Addgene plasmid # 27256 ; http://n2t.net/addgene:27256 ; RRID:Addgene_27256)
